Addgene plasmid #72418: pJK405
Purpose: Produces Acetobacter aceti 1023 Est13, N-terminal His6 tag
Depositing lab: T. J. Kappock. Depositing organization: Washington University in Saint Louis.
Backbone
  Vector backbone: pET28a
  Backbone size w/o insert (bp): 5369
  Total vector size (bp): 6284
  Vector type: Bacterial Expression
Growth in bacteria
  Bacterial resistance: Kanamycin, 50 μg/mL
  Growth temperature: 37°C
  Growth strain: DH5alpha
  Copy number: Unknown
Gene/Insert
  Gene/Insert name: arylesterase (alt names: est13; AAC2448; AZ09_14880)
  Species: Acetobacter aceti 1023
  GenBank ID: KDE19035.1 WP_042789135.1
  Promoter: T7
  Tag / fusion protein: His6 (N terminal on backbone)
  Cloning method: Restriction Enzyme; 5′ cloning site NdeI (not destroyed); 3′ cloning site EcoRI (not destroyed)
  Sequencing primers: 5′ T7 promoter; 3′ T7 terminator
Terms and licenses: Academic/Nonprofit Terms; Industry Terms: Not Available to Industry
How to cite: pJK405 was a gift from T. J. Kappock (Addgene plasmid # 72418 ; http://n2t.net/addgene:72418 ; RRID:Addgene_72418)
