[The description below was written by a language model from this plasmid's Addgene catalogue record and pLannotate feature annotations shown in this document.]
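Description:
pJK405 is a 6,284 bp bacterial expression plasmid built on the pET28a backbone for producing the arylesterase Est13 (also listed as est13, AAC2448 or AZ09_14880) from Acetobacter aceti strain 1023 with an N-terminal His6 tag. It replicates in E. coli from a ColE1/pBR322-type origin accompanied by the bom region and the rop gene, which moderates copy number. An f1 phage origin is also present. Selection is by kanamycin through the aph(3')-Ia aminoglycoside phosphotransferase gene. The short tetracycline-resistance and AmpR-promoter fragments in the feature table are non-functional backbone remnants.

The est13 coding sequence was inserted between the NdeI and EcoRI sites, both retained. This places it in frame behind the vector-encoded leader, which supplies the His6 tag followed by a thrombin cleavage site so that the tag can be removed after affinity purification. The annotation software labels the short His run as a fragment of a composite tag, and it does not annotate the insert itself, which lies in the unannotated stretch between the thrombin site and the downstream vector sequence. Transcription is driven by a T7 promoter fused to a lac operator, with the T7 gene 10 ribosome binding site upstream and the T7 terminator downstream. The plasmid-borne lacI gene supplies the repressor. Expression therefore requires a host providing T7 RNA polymerase and is induced with IPTG. A second His-coding stretch sits downstream of the cloning site, as in the parent vector. The record lists only the N-terminal tag, so this region is presumably not translated as part of the protein. The construct is intended for recombinant overproduction and purification of the esterase.
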