Features (pLannotate 1.2.2; 20 found; start..end, strand, type, name):
     12..467     +  rep_origin     f1 ori (sequence partly withheld): f1 bacteriophage origin of replication; arrow indicates direction of (+) strand synthesis
    494..551     +  promoter       AmpR promoter (fragment): bla
    560..1375    -  CDS            KanR: aminoglycoside phosphotransferase; aph(3')-Ia; confers resistance to kanamycin in bacteria or G418 (Geneticin®) in eukaryotes
   1497..2085    +  rep_origin     ori: high-copy-number ColE1/pMB1/pBR322/pUC origin of replication
   2271..2413    -  misc_feature   bom: basis of mobility region from pBR322
   2515..2706    -  CDS            rop: Rop protein, which maintains plasmids at low copy number; rop
   2723..3103    +  CDS            YPB1_ECOLX: Protein predicted: Swiss-Prot protein existence level 4. From Escherichia coli.
   3175..3466    -  CDS            TcR (fragment): tetracycline efflux protein; tet; confers resistance to tetracycline
   3481..3502    -  protein_bind   CAP binding site: CAP binding activates transcription in the presence of cAMP. E. coli catabolite activator protein
   3515..4597    -  CDS            lacI: lac repressor; lacI; The lac repressor binds to the lac operator to inhibit transcription in E. coli. This inhibition can be relieved by adding lactose or isopropyl-β-D-thiogalactopyranoside (IPTG).
   4598..4675    -  promoter       lacI promoter: lacI
   4683..4962    -  CDS            TcR (fragment): tetracycline efflux protein; tet; confers resistance to tetracycline
   4984..5002    +  promoter       T7 promoter: promoter for bacteriophage T7 RNA polymerase
   5003..5027    +  protein_bind   lac operator: The lac repressor binds to the lac operator to inhibit transcription in E. coli. This inhibition can be relieved by adding lactose or isopropyl-β-D-thiogalactopyranoside (IPTG). lac repressor encoded by lacI
   5042..5064    +  RBS            RBS: efficient ribosome binding site from bacteriophage T7 gene 10 (Olins and Rangwala, 1989)
   5083..5099    +  CDS            capTEV™ (fragment): composite tag for in vivo biotinylation, TEV protease cleavage, and 6xHis tagging
   5110..5127    +  CDS            thrombin site: thrombin recognition and cleavage site
   6128..6145    +  CDS            9xHis (fragment): 9xHis affinity tag
   6155..6204    +  CDS            SET1 (fragment): solubility-enhancement tag derived from T7 phage gene 10B
   6212..6259    +  terminator     T7 terminator: transcription terminator for bacteriophage T7 RNA polymerase
>Addgene plasmid #72418 | pJK405 | depositor full sequence | sequence record 135782 | pJK405 sequence 6284 bps
TGGCGAATGGG
[124 nt withheld, positions 12-135]
C
[91 nt withheld, positions 137-227]
A
[49 nt withheld, positions 229-277]
CCTTTGACGTTGGAGTCCACGTTCTTT
[37 nt withheld, positions 305-341]
ACCCTATCTCGGTCTATTCTTTTGATTTATAAGGGATTTTGCCGATTTCGGCCTATTGGTTAAAAAATGA
GCTGATTTAACAAAAATTTAACGCGAATTTTAACAAAATATTAACGTTTACAATTTCAGGTGGCACTTTT
CGGGGAAATGTGCGCGGAACCCCTATTTGTTTATTTTTCTAAATACATTCAAATATGTATCCGCTCATGA
ATTAATTCTTAGAAAAACTCATCGAGCATCAAATGAAACTGCAATTTATTCATATCAGGATTATCAATAC
CATATTTTTGAAAAAGCCGTTTCTGTAATGAAGGAGAAAACTCACCGAGGCAGTTCCATAGGATGGCAAG
ATCCTGGTATCGGTCTGCGATTCCGACTCGTCCAACATCAATACAACCTATTAATTTCCCCTCGTCAAAA
ATAAGGTTATCAAGTGAGAAATCACCATGAGTGACGACTGAATCCGGTGAGAATGGCAAAAGTTTATGCA
TTTCTTTCCAGACTTGTTCAACAGGCCAGCCATTACGCTCGTCATCAAAATCACTCGCATCAACCAAACC
GTTATTCATTCGTGATTGCGCCTGAGCGAGACGAAATACGCGATCGCTGTTAAAAGGACAATTACAAACA
GGAATCGAATGCAACCGGCGCAGGAACACTGCCAGCGCATCAACAATATTTTCACCTGAATCAGGATATT
CTTCTAATACCTGGAATGCTGTTTTCCCGGGGATCGCAGTGGTGAGTAACCATGCATCATCAGGAGTACG
GATAAAATGCTTGATGGTCGGAAGAGGCATAAATTCCGTCAGCCAGTTTAGTCTGACCATCTCATCTGTA
ACATCATTGGCAACGCTACCTTTGCCATGTTTCAGAAACAACTCTGGCGCATCGGGCTTCCCATACAATC
GATAGATTGTCGCACCTGATTGCCCGACATTATCGCGAGCCCATTTATACCCATATAAATCAGCATCCAT
GTTGGAATTTAATCGCGGCCTAGAGCAAGACGTTTCCCGTTGAATATGGCTCATAACACCCCTTGTATTA
CTGTTTATGTAAGCAGACAGTTTTATTGTTCATGACCAAAATCCCTTAACGTGAGTTTTCGTTCCACTGA
GCGTCAGACCCCGTAGAAAAGATCAAAGGATCTTCTTGAGATCCTTTTTTTCTGCGCGTAATCTGCTGCT
TGCAAACAAAAAAACCACCGCTACCAGCGGTGGTTTGTTTGCCGGATCAAGAGCTACCAACTCTTTTTCC
GAAGGTAACTGGCTTCAGCAGAGCGCAGATACCAAATACTGTCCTTCTAGTGTAGCCGTAGTTAGGCCAC
CACTTCAAGAACTCTGTAGCACCGCCTACATACCTCGCTCTGCTAATCCTGTTACCAGTGGCTGCTGCCA
GTGGCGATAAGTCGTGTCTTACCGGGTTGGACTCAAGACGATAGTTACCGGATAAGGCGCAGCGGTCGGG
CTGAACGGGGGGTTCGTGCACACAGCCCAGCTTGGAGCGAACGACCTACACCGAACTGAGATACCTACAG
CGTGAGCTATGAGAAAGCGCCACGCTTCCCGAAGGGAGAAAGGCGGACAGGTATCCGGTAAGCGGCAGGG
TCGGAACAGGAGAGCGCACGAGGGAGCTTCCAGGGGGAAACGCCTGGTATCTTTATAGTCCTGTCGGGTT
TCGCCACCTCTGACTTGAGCGTCGATTTTTGTGATGCTCGTCAGGGGGGCGGAGCCTATGGAAAAACGCC
AGCAACGCGGCCTTTTTACGGTTCCTGGCCTTTTGCTGGCCTTTTGCTCACATGTTCTTTCCTGCGTTAT
CCCCTGATTCTGTGGATAACCGTATTACCGCCTTTGAGTGAGCTGATACCGCTCGCCGCAGCCGAACGAC
CGAGCGCAGCGAGTCAGTGAGCGAGGAAGCGGAAGAGCGCCTGATGCGGTATTTTCTCCTTACGCATCTG
TGCGGTATTTCACACCGCATATATGGTGCACTCTCAGTACAATCTGCTCTGATGCCGCATAGTTAAGCCA
GTATACACTCCGCTATCGCTACGTGACTGGGTCATGGCTGCGCCCCGACACCCGCCAACACCCGCTGACG
CGCCCTGACGGGCTTGTCTGCTCCCGGCATCCGCTTACAGACAAGCTGTGACCGTCTCCGGGAGCTGCAT
GTGTCAGAGGTTTTCACCGTCATCACCGAAACGCGCGAGGCAGCTGCGGTAAAGCTCATCAGCGTGGTCG
TGAAGCGATTCACAGATGTCTGCCTGTTCATCCGCGTCCAGCTCGTTGAGTTTCTCCAGAAGCGTTAATG
TCTGGCTTCTGATAAAGCGGGCCATGTTAAGGGCGGTTTTTTCCTGTTTGGTCACTGATGCCTCCGTGTA
AGGGGGATTTCTGTTCATGGGGGTAATGATACCGATGAAACGAGAGAGGATGCTCACGATACGGGTTACT
GATGATGAACATGCCCGGTTACTGGAACGTTGTGAGGGTAAACAACTGGCGGTATGGATGCGGCGGGACC
AGAGAAAAATCACTCAGGGTCAATGCCAGCGCTTCGTTAATACAGATGTAGGTGTTCCACAGGGTAGCCA
GCAGCATCCTGCGATGCAGATCCGGAACATAATGGTGCAGGGCGCTGACTTCCGCGTTTCCAGACTTTAC
GAAACACGGAAACCGAAGACCATTCATGTTGTTGCTCAGGTCGCAGACGTTTTGCAGCAGCAGTCGCTTC
ACGTTCGCTCGCGTATCGGTGATTCATTCTGCTAACCAGTAAGGCAACCCCGCCAGCCTAGCCGGGTCCT
CAACGACAGGAGCACGATCATGCGCACCCGTGGGGCCGCCATGCCGGCGATAATGGCCTGCTTCTCGCCG
AAACGTTTGGTGGCGGGACCAGTGACGAAGGCTTGAGCGAGGGCGTGCAAGATTCCGAATACCGCAAGCG
ACAGGCCGATCATCGTCGCGCTCCAGCGAAAGCGGTCCTCGCCGAAAATGACCCAGAGCGCTGCCGGCAC
CTGTCCTACGAGTTGCATGATAAAGAAGACAGTCATAAGTGCGGCGACGATAGTCATGCCCCGCGCCCAC
CGGAAGGAGCTGACTGGGTTGAAGGCTCTCAAGGGCATCGGTCGAGATCCCGGTGCCTAATGAGTGAGCT
AACTTACATTAATTGCGTTGCGCTCACTGCCCGCTTTCCAGTCGGGAAACCTGTCGTGCCAGCTGCATTA
ATGAATCGGCCAACGCGCGGGGAGAGGCGGTTTGCGTATTGGGCGCCAGGGTGGTTTTTCTTTTCACCAG
TGAGACGGGCAACAGCTGATTGCCCTTCACCGCCTGGCCCTGAGAGAGTTGCAGCAAGCGGTCCACGCTG
GTTTGCCCCAGCAGGCGAAAATCCTGTTTGATGGTGGTTAACGGCGGGATATAACATGAGCTGTCTTCGG
TATCGTCGTATCCCACTACCGAGATATCCGCACCAACGCGCAGCCCGGACTCGGTAATGGCGCGCATTGC
GCCCAGCGCCATCTGATCGTTGGCAACCAGCATCGCAGTGGGAACGATGCCCTCATTCAGCATTTGCATG
GTTTGTTGAAAACCGGACATGGCACTCCAGTCGCCTTCCCGTTCCGCTATCGGCTGAATTTGATTGCGAG
TGAGATATTTATGCCAGCCAGCCAGACGCAGACGCGCCGAGACAGAACTTAATGGGCCCGCTAACAGCGC
GATTTGCTGGTGACCCAATGCGACCAGATGCTCCACGCCCAGTCGCGTACCGTCTTCATGGGAGAAAATA
ATACTGTTGATGGGTGTCTGGTCAGAGACATCAAGAAATAACGCCGGAACATTAGTGCAGGCAGCTTCCA
CAGCAATGGCATCCTGGTCATCCAGCGGATAGTTAATGATCAGCCCACTGACGCGTTGCGCGAGAAGATT
GTGCACCGCCGCTTTACAGGCTTCGACGCCGCTTCGTTCTACCATCGACACCACCACGCTGGCACCCAGT
TGATCGGCGCGAGATTTAATCGCCGCGACAATTTGCGACGGCGCGTGCAGGGCCAGACTGGAGGTGGCAA
CGCCAATCAGCAACGACTGTTTGCCCGCCAGTTGTTGTGCCACGCGGTTGGGAATGTAATTCAGCTCCGC
CATCGCCGCTTCCACTTTTTCCCGCGTTTTCGCAGAAACGTGGCTGGCCTGGTTCACCACGCGGGAAACG
GTCTGATAAGAGACACCGGCATACTCTGCGACATCGTATAACGTTACTGGTTTCACATTCACCACCCTGA
ATTGACTCTCTTCCGGGCGCTATCATGCCATACCGCGAAAGGTTTTGCGCCATTCGATGGTGTCCGGGAT
CTCGACGCTCTCCCTTATGCGACTCCTGCATTAGGAAGCAGCCCAGTAGTAGGTTGAGGCCGTTGAGCAC
CGCCGCCGCAAGGAATGGTGCATGCAAGGAGATGGCGCCCAACAGTCCCCCGGCCACGGGGCCTGCCACC
ATACCCACGCCGAAACAAGCGCTCATGAGCCCGAAGTGGCGAGCCCGATCTTCCCCATCGGTGATGTCGG
CGATATAGGCGCCAGCAACCGCACCTGTGGCGCCGGTGATGCCGGCCACGATGCGTCCGGCGTAGAGGAT
CGAGATCTCGATCCCGCGAAATTAATACGACTCACTATAGGGGAATTGTGAGCGGATAACAATTCCCCTC
TAGAAATAATTTTGTTTAACTTTAAGAAGGAGATATACCATGGGCAGCAGCCATCATCATCATCATCACA
GCAGCGGCCTGGTGCCGCGCGGCAGCCATATGCCAAAGAATGTCGTAAATCCGGAATTTCTGCCCGTTCT
GGCAAAAATGCCGTCTTTCGACGGTCTTTCGGATCGTTCACTGCCGGAAGTACGGGAAATCTTCCTTACC
TCTATCCGGCTCATGGAAGGCAGACCTTCGCCAGATGTCGATACACGGGAAGAATACGTCCCCGGCCTCA
ACAAGGCGCCCGACGTGCGTGTCCTCGTCTACAGCCCCCGAAAAGTCGCCCCCAACGCTCCTGCCATGGT
CTATATTCACGGCGGCGGTCTCATCTCCGGCCACCCGGAAGTGGACGATCCGAAATGCCAGATCCTAGCC
AACCGTCTCGGCATGCACATCTTCTCGGTCGATTATCGTCTCGCTCCGGAAGTGAAATATCCCGGCGCCA
TCGAAGACTGTTACGCAGTTCTCAAATGGGTGAACGAAAACGCAGCCCGCTTGGGTATCAACCGCGATAA
AGTCGTTGTCGCCGGAGAAAGCGCGGGCGGCGGCCTCAGCGCGGCTCTCGCCCTCATGGCCCGTGATCGC
GGCGAATACAAACTCGCTTGTCAGATCCTCATCTACCCGATGCTTGATGACCGCACGGCGATAAAACACG
AACCTGCCCCCGCGTTCGGTGAATATGTCTGGACCCGCTCAGCCAACAAATACGCCTGGCAGTGCTACCT
CGGAGACGCAGCTGGCGGCGATAAAACCCCGGACTATGCAGCCGCCGGACGCGCAACAAACCTCGCTGGT
CTGCCGCCCACCTTCATCGGGGTCGGCTCCATGGACCTATTTCTATGCGAAGACCTCGATTACGCCACCC
GCCTGATGGCTGCCGGCGTTCCCGTCGAAGTCTTCGTGGTGCCCGGCGCCTACCACGTCTTCGATATGTT
CGTCCCTGACGCCGCCCTCTCAAAACGCTTCATGGACGCCTATTGCGACGTCATCAAACGTACGCTCGCG
ATCTGAGAATTCGAGCTCCGTCGACAAGCTTGCGGCCGCACTCGAGCACCACCACCACCACCACTGAGAT
CCGGCTGCTAACAAAGCCCGAAAGGAAGCTGAGTTGGCTGCTGCCACCGCTGAGCAATAACTAGCATAAC
CCCTTGGGGCCTCTAAACGGGTCTTGAGGGGTTTTTTGCTGAAAGGAGGAACTATATCCGGAT
