>Addgene plasmid #72418 | pJK405 | addgene partial sequence | sequence record 138168 | T7 5'-TAATACGACTCACTATAGGG-3'
TTTTGTTTAACTTTAAGAAGGAGATATACCATGGGCAGCAGCCATCATCATCATCATCACAGCAGCGGCC
TGGTGCCGCGCGGCAGCCATATGCCAAAGAATGTCGTAAATCCGGAATTTCTGCCCGTTCTGGCAAAAAT
GCCGTCTTTCGACGGTCTTTCGGATCGTTCACTGCCGGAAGTACGGGAAATCTTCCTTACCTCTATCCGG
CTCATGGAAGGCAGACCTTCGCCAGATGTCGATACACGGGAAGAATACGTCCCCGGCCTCAACAAGGCGC
CCGACGTGCGTGTCCTCGTCTACAGCCCCCGAAAAGTCGCCCCCAACGCTCCTGCCATGGTCTATATTCA
CGGCGGCGGTCTCATCTCCGGCCACCCGGAAGTGGACGATCCGAAATGCCAGATCCTAGCCAACCGTCTC
GGCATGCACATCTTCTCGGTCGATTATCGTCTCGCTCCGGAAGTGAAATATCCCGGCGCCATCGAAGACT
GTTACGCAGTTCTCAAATGGGTGAACGAAAACGCAGCCCGCTTGGGTATCAACCGCGATAAAGTCGTTGT
CGCCGGAGAAAGCGCGGGCGGCGGCCTCAGCGCGGCTCTCGCCCTCATGGCCCGTGATCGCGGCGAATAC
AAACTCGCTTGTCAGATCCTCATCTACCCGATGCTTGATGACCGCACGGCGATAAAACACGAACCTGCCC
CCGCGTTCGGTGAATATGTCTGGACCCGCTCAGCCAACAAATACGCCTGGCAGTGCTACCTCGGAGACGC
AGCTGGCGGCGATAAAACCCCGGACTATGCAGCCGCCGGACGCGCAACAAACCTCGCTGGTCTGCCGCCC
ACCTTCATCGGGGTCGGCTCCATGGACCTATTTCTATGCGAAGACCTCGATTACGCCACCCGCCTGATGG
CTGCCGGCGTTCCCGTCGAAGTCTTCGTGGTGCCCGGCGCCTACCACGTCTTCGATATGTTCGTCCCTGA
CGCCGCCCTCTCAAAACGCTTCATGGACGC
