>Addgene plasmid #72418 | pJK405 | addgene partial sequence | sequence record 138169 | T7term 5'-GCTAGTTATTGCTCAGCGG-3'
TTTGTTAGCAGCCGGATCTCAGTGGTGGTGGTGGTGGTGCTCGAGTGCGGCCGCAAGCTTGTCGACGGAG
CTCGAATTCTCAGATCGCGAGCGTACGTTTGATGACGTCGCAATAGGCGTCCATGAAGCGTTTTGAGAGG
GCGGCGTCAGGGACGAACATATCGAAGACGTGGTAGGCGCCGGGCACCACGAAGACTTCGACGGGAACGC
CGGCAGCCATCAGGCGGGTGGCGTAATCGAGGTCTTCGCATAGAAATAGGTCCATGGAGCCGACCCCGAT
GAAGGTGGGCGGCAGACCAGCGAGGTTTGTTGCGCGTCCGGCGGCTGCATAGTCCGGGGTTTTATCGCCG
CCAGCTGCGTCTCCGAGGTAGCACTGCCAGGCGTATTTGTTGGCTGAGCGGGTCCAGACATATTCACCGA
ACGCGGGGGCAGGTTCGTGTTTTATCGCCGTGCGGTCATCAAGCATCGGGTAGATGAGGATCTGACAAGC
GAGTTTGTATTCGCCGCGATCACGGGCCATGAGGGCGAGAGCCGCGCTGAGGCCGCCGCCCGCGCTTTCT
CCGGCGACAACGACTTTATCGCGGTTGATACCCAAGCGGGCTGCGTTTTCGTTCACCCATTTGAGAACTG
CGTAACAGTCTTCGATGGCGCCGGGATATTTCACTTCCGGAGCGAGACGATAATCGACCGAGAAGATGTG
CATGCCGAGACGGTTGGCTAGGATCTGGCATTTCGGATCGTCCACTTCCGGGTGGCCGGAGATGAGACCG
CCGCCGTGAATATAGACCATGGCAGGAGCGTTGGGGGCGACTTTTCGGGGGCTGTAGACGAGGACACGCA
CGTCGGGCGCCTTGTTGAGGCCGGGGACGTATTCTTCCCGTGTATCGACATCTGGCGAAGGTCTGCCTTC
CATGAGCCGGATAGAGGTAAGGAAGATTTCCCGTACTTCCGGCAGTGAACGATCCGAAAGACCGTCGAAA
GACGGCATTTTT
